>Addgene plasmid #127734 | pDSM-cd-Psptdh3-ACO-Tagtef1 | addgene full sequence | sequence record 254091 | Addgene NGS Result
TGACCCCATGCCGAACTCAGAAGTGAAACGCCGTAGCGCCGATGGTAGTGTGGGGACTCCCCATGCGAGA
GTAGGGAACTGCCAGGCATCAAATAAAACGAAAGGCTCAGTCGAAAGACTGGGCCTTTCGCCCGGGCTAA
TTAGGGGGTGTCGCCCTTATTCGACTCTATAGTGAAGTTCCTATTCTCTAGAAAGTATAGGAACTTCTGA
AGTGGGGACGCTTTCCGGCATCTTCCAGACCACAGTATATCCATCCGCCTCCTGTTGGTGCGTTTTATTT
CTGCTGCCATCCGTAAATGCCAGGATTTGAGCGGGTTACACAATATATCTCATATTTTCGGTGTCTGGGT
CATTACTTTACTCTTGGCATCCACTAAATATATTGGATCCTGCTTTTTAAACTGGCTTCCAGAAAAAAAT
CAATGGAGTGATGCAAACTGCCTGGAGTAAAAGATGACACAAGGCGATTGACCTACGCATGTATCTATCT
CATTTTCTTACACCTTCTATTTCATTCTAACTCTTTGATTTGGAAAACACCTAAGAAAAAAAAGGTTGAA
ATCAGTTCCCTGAAATTGTCCCCCTACTTGACTAATAAATATATAAAGACGGTAGGTATTGACTGTAATT
CGTAAATCTATACTTCTTAAACTTCTTCAAATTTACTTTTTTGGATAGTCTTATTTTTGGTTTCAATACC
CCAAGAACTTAGTTTCAAATAAATACACATACAAACAAAATGACTGTTTCCAACTTGACCAGAGACTCCA
AGGTTAACCAAAACTTGTTGGAAGATCATTCTTTCATCAACTACAAGCAAAATGTCGAAACTTTGGATAT
CGTCAGAAAGAGATTGAACAGACCATTCACCTACGCTGAAAAGATTTTGTACGGTCACTTGGATGACCCA
CACGGTCAAGATATCCAAAGAGGTGTCTCCTACTTGAAACTAAGACCAGATCGTGTTGCTTGTCAAGATG
CTACTGCTCAAATGGCTATCTTACAATTCATGTCCGCTGGTTTGCCTCAAGTTGCCAAGCCAGTCACCGT
CCACTGTGACCATTTGATCCAAGCTCAAGTCGGTGGTGAAAAGGACTTGAAGAGAGCCATTGACTTGAAC
AAGGAAGTCTACGACTTCTTGGCTTCTGCCACTGCTAAATACAACATGGGTTTCTGGAAGCCAGGTTCCG
GTATCATCCACCAAATCGTTTTGGAAAACTATGCCTTCCCAGGTGCTTTGATCATCGGTACTGACTCCCA
CACTCCAAATGCCGGTGGTCTAGGTCAATTGGCCATCGGTGTTGGTGGTGCTGATGCTGTTGACGTCATG
GCTGGTAGACCATGGGAATTGAAGGCTCCAAAGATTTTGGGTGTTAAGTTGACCGGTAAGATGAACGGTT
GGACTTCTCCAAAGGACATCATCTTGAAATTGGCTGGTATCACTACTGTTAAGGGTGGTACTGGTAAGAT
TGTCGAATACTTTGGTGACGGTGTCGACACTTTCTCTGCTACCGGTATGGGTACCATCTGTAACATGGGT
GCTGAAATTGGTGCCACCACTTCTGTTTTCCCATTCAACAAATCCATGATTGAATACTTGGAAGCTACCG
GTAGAGGTAAGATTGCTGATTTCGCTAAGTTATACCACAAGGACTTGTTGTCTGCCGACAAGGACGCTGA
ATACGATGAAGTTGTCGAAATTGACTTGAACACTTTGGAACCATACATCAACGGTCCATTCACCCCAGAT
TTGGCTACCCCAGTTTCTAAGATGAAGGAAGTTGCCGTTGCTAACAACTGGCCATTAGATGTTAGAGTTG
GTTTGATTGGTTCTTGTACCAACTCCTCTTACGAAGATATGTCCAGATCTGCTTCCATTGTCAAGGATGC
TGCTGCTCACGGTTTGAAATCTAAGACCATCTTCACTGTTACCCCAGGTTCTGAACAAATCAGAGCCACC
ATCGAACGTGACGGTCAATTGGAAACTTTCAAGGAATTTGGTGGTATTGTCTTGGCTAACGCTTGTGGTC
CATGTATTGGTCAATGGGACAGAAGAGATATCAAGAAGGGTGACAAGAACACCATCGTTTCCTCTTACAA
CAGAAACTTCACTTCTAGAAACGATGGTAACCCACAAACCCACGCCTTTGTTGCTTCTCCAGAATTAGTC
ACTGCTTTCGCTATTGCTGGTGACTTGAGATTCAACCCATTAACCGACAAATTGAAGGACAAGGACGGTA
ACGAATTTATGTTGAAGCCTCCTCATGGTGATGGTTTACCACAAAGAGGTTACGATGCTGGTGAAAACAC
CTACCAAGCTCCACCAGCCGACAGATCCACCGTCGAAGTCAAGGTTTCTCCAACTTCTGACAGATTACAA
TTGTTGAAACCTTTCAAGCCATGGGATGGTAAGGACGCTAAGGACATGCCAATCTTAATCAAGGCTGTTG
GTAAGACTACCACCGACCACATTTCCATGGCTGGTCCATGGTTGAAATACAGAGGTCACTTGGAAAACAT
CTCCAACAACTACATGATTGGTGCCATTAATGCCGAAAACAAGAAGGCTAACTGTGTCAAGAACGTTTAC
ACTGGTGAATACAAGGGTGTTCCAGACACTGCCAGAGACTACAGAGATCAAGGTATCAAATGGGTTGTCA
TCGGTGACGAAAACTTCGGTGAAGGTTCTTCTCGTGAACACGCTGCTTTGGAACCAAGATTCTTGGGTGG
TTTCGCTATTATTACCAAATCTTTCGCTCGTATTCACGAAACCAACTTGAAGAAGCAAGGTCTATTGCCA
TTGAACTTCAAGAACCCAGCCGACTACGACAAGATCAACCCAGATGACAGAATTGACATCTTAGGTTTGG
CTGAATTGGCTCCAGGTAAGCCAGTCACCATGAGAGTTCACCCAAAGAACGGTAAGCCATGGGATGCTGT
CTTGACTCACACTTTCAACGATGAACAAATCGAATGGTTCAAATACGGTTCTGCTTTGAACAAGATCAAG
GCTGATGAAAAGAAGTAAACAGTACTGACAATAAAAAGATTCTTGTTTTCAAGAACTTGTCATTTGTATA
GTTTTTTTATATTGTAGTTGTTCTATTTTAATCAAATGTTAGCGTGATTTATATTTTTTTTCGCCTCGAC
ATCATCTGCCCAGATGCGAAGTTAAGTGCGCAGAAAGTAATATCATGCGTCAATCGTATGTGAATGCTGG
TCGCTATACTGCTGTCGATTCGATACTAACGCCGCCATCCAGTGTCGACCTCAACGTTGTCCAGGTTTGT
ATCCACGTGTGTCCGTTCCGCCAATATTCCGCAAAATGAAGTGAAGTTCCTATACTTTCTAGAGAATAGG
AACTTCTATAGTGAGTCGAATAAGGGCGACACAAAATTTATTCTAAATGCATAATAAATACTGATAACAT
CTTATAGTTTGTATTATATTTTGTATTATCGTTGACATGTATAATTTTGATATCAAAAACTGATTTTCCC
TTTATTATTTTCGAGATTTATTTTCTTAATTCTCTTTAACAAACTAGAAATATTGTATATACAAAAAATC
ATAAATAATAGATGAATAGTTTAATTATAGGTGTTCATCAATCGAAAAAGCAACGTATCTTATTTAAAGT
GCGTTGCTTTTTTCTCATTTATAAGGTTAAATAATTCTCATATATCAAGCAAAGTGACAGGCGCCCTTAA
ATATTCTGACAAATGCTCTTTCCCTAAACTCCCCCCATAAAAAAACCCGCCGAAGCGGGTTTTTACGTTA
TTTGCGGATTAACGATTACTCGTTATCAGAACCGCCCAGGGGGCCCGAGCTTAAGACTGGCCGTCGTTTT
ACAACACAGAAAGAGTTTGTAGAAACGCAAAAAGGCCATCCGTCAGGGGCCTTCTGCTTAGTTTGATGCC
TGGCAGTTCCCTACTCTCGCCTTCCGCTTCCTCGCTCACTGACTCGCTGCGCTCGGTCGTTCGGCTGCGG
CGAGCGGTATCAGCTCACTCAAAGGCGGTAATACGGTTATCCACAGAATCAGGGGATAACGCAGGAAAGA
ACATGTGAGCAAAAGGCCAGCAAAAGGCCAGGAACCGTAAAAAGGCCGCGTTGCTGGCGTTTTTCCATAG
GCTCCGCCCCCCTGACGAGCATCACAAAAATCGACGCTCAAGTCAGAGGTGGCGAAACCCGACAGGACTA
TAAAGATACCAGGCGTTTCCCCCTGGAAGCTCCCTCGTGCGCTCTCCTGTTCCGACCCTGCCGCTTACCG
GATACCTGTCCGCCTTTCTCCCTTCGGGAAGCGTGGCGCTTTCTCATAGCTCACGCTGTAGGTATCTCAG
TTCGGTGTAGGTCGTTCGCTCCAAGCTGGGCTGTGTGCACGAACCCCCCGTTCAGCCCGACCGCTGCGCC
TTATCCGGTAACTATCGTCTTGAGTCCAACCCGGTAAGACACGACTTATCGCCACTGGCAGCAGCCACTG
GTAACAGGATTAGCAGAGCGAGGTATGTAGGCGGTGCTACAGAGTTCTTGAAGTGGTGGGCTAACTACGG
CTACACTAGAAGAACAGTATTTGGTATCTGCGCTCTGCTGAAGCCAGTTACCTTCGGAAAAAGAGTTGGT
AGCTCTTGATCCGGCAAACAAACCACCGCTGGTAGCGGTGGTTTTTTTGTTTGCAAGCAGCAGATTACGC
GCAGAAAAAAAGGATCTCAAGAAGATCCTTTGATCTTTTCTACGGGGTCTGACGCTCAGTGGAACGACGC
GCGCGTAACTCACGTTAAGGGATTTTGGTCATGAGCTTGCGCCGTCCCGTCAAGTCAGCGTAATGCTCTG
CTTAGAAAAACTCATCGAGCATCAAATGAAATTGCAATTTATTCATATCAGGATTATCAATACCATATTT
TTGAAAAAGCCGTTTCTGTAATGAAGGAGAAAACTCACCGAGGCAGTTCCATAGGATGGCAAGATCCTGG
TATCGGTCTGCGATTCCGACTCGTCCAACATCAATACAACCTATTAATTTCCCCTCGTCAAAAATAAGGT
TATCAAGTGAGAAATCACCATGAGTGACGACTGAATCCGGTGAGAATGGCAAAAGTTTATGCATTTCTTT
CCAGACTTGTTCAACAGGCCAGCCATTACGCTCGTCATCAAAATCACTCGCATCAACCAAACCGTTATTC
ATTCGTGATTGCGCCTGAGCGAGGCGAAATACGCGATCGCTGTTAAAAGGACAATTACAAACAGGAATCG
AGTGCAACCGGCGCAGGAACACTGCCAGCGCATCAACAATATTTTCACCTGAATCAGGATATTCTTCTAA
TACCTGGAACGCTGTTTTTCCGGGGATCGCAGTGGTGAGTAACCATGCATCATCAGGAGTACGGATAAAA
TGCTTGATGGTCGGAAGTGGCATAAATTCCGTCAGCCAGTTTAGTCTGACCATCTCATCTGTAACATCAT
TGGCAACGCTACCTTTGCCATGTTTCAGAAACAACTCTGGCGCATCGGGCTTCCCATACAAGCGATAGAT
TGTCGCACCTGATTGCCCGACATTATCGCGAGCCCATTTATACCCATATAAATCAGCATCCATGTTGGAA
TTTAATCGCGGCCTCGACGTTTCCCGTTGAATATGGCTCATATTCTTCCTTTTTCAATATTATTGAAGCA
TTTATCAGGGTTATTGTCTCATGAGCGGATACATATTTGAATGTATTTAGAAAAATAAACAAATAGGGGT
CAGTGTTACAACCAATTAACCAATTCTGAACATTATCGCGAGCCCATTTATACCTGAATATGGCTCATAA
CACCCCTTGTTTGCCTGGCGGCAGTAGCGCGGTGGTCCCACC
Features (pLannotate 1.2.2; 12 found; start..end, strand, type, name):
     90..130     +  terminator     rrnB T1 terminator (fragment): transcription terminator T1 from the E. coli rrnB gene
    174..207     +  protein_bind   FRT (minimal): supports FLP-mediated excision but not integration (Turan and Bode, 2011) FLP recombinase from the Saccharomyces cerevisiae 2μ plasmid
    743..3025    +  CDS            ACO1: ACON_YEAST - Also known as GLU1. Experimental evidence at protein level: Swiss-Prot protein existence level 1. Catalyzes the isomerization of citrate to isocitrate via cis- aconitate, a step in the citric acid cycle. Can also provide minor contributions to the reversible dehydration of (R)-homocitrate to cis- homoaconitate, a step in the alpha-aminoadipate pathway for lysine biosynthesis. Plays also an essential role in mtDNA maintenance. May directly protect mtDNA from accumulation of point mutations and ssDNA breaks as a component of mitochondrial nucleoids, or by preventing accumulation of
   3034..3231    +  terminator     TEF terminator: Ashbya gossypii TEF terminator
   3333..3366    -  protein_bind   FRT (minimal): supports FLP-mediated excision but not integration (Turan and Bode, 2011) FLP recombinase from the Saccharomyces cerevisiae 2μ plasmid
   3836..3855    +  CDS            lacZα (fragment): LacZα fragment of β-galactosidase; lacZ fragment
   3880..3897    -  terminator     rrnB T2 terminator (fragment): transcription terminator T2 from the E. coli rrnB gene
   4122..4710    -  rep_origin     ori: high-copy-number ColE1/pMB1/pBR322/pUC origin of replication
   4832..5641    -  CDS            KanR: aminoglycoside phosphotransferase; aph(3')-Ia; confers resistance to kanamycin in bacteria or G418 (Geneticin®) in eukaryotes
   5644..5740    -  promoter       AmpR promoter (fragment): bla
   5770..5794    -  CDS            KanR (fragment): aminoglycoside phosphotransferase; aph(3')-Ia; confers resistance to kanamycin in bacteria or G418 (Geneticin®) in eukaryotes
   5823..86      +  ncRNA          5S rRNA (across the origin): Accession: RF00001 - 5S ribosomal RNA
