[The description below was written by a language model from this plasmid's Addgene catalogue record and pLannotate feature annotations shown in this document.]
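Description:
pDSM-cd-Psptdh3-ACO-Tagtef1 is a 5,852-nt E. coli-propagated carrier plasmid that holds one yeast transcription unit from a multi-gene pathway assembly system used for itaconic acid production in Saccharomyces cerevisiae. It is built on the pDSM-cd backbone, replicates in bacteria from a high-copy ColE1/pUC-type origin and is selected with kanamycin through an aph(3')-Ia (KanR) gene. The feature table shows no yeast origin of replication or yeast auxotrophic marker, consistent with the depositor's description of the plasmid as a template for genomic integration rather than an episomal expression vector. Fragments of rrnB T1/T2 terminators, 5S rRNA and lacZα are also annotated. These appear to be backbone remnants around the cloning region.

The payload is the aconitase gene (ACO1/ACO, about 2.3 kb, S. cerevisiae-derived and listed as synthetic), which encodes the enzyme interconverting citrate and isocitrate via cis-aconitate. It is driven by the Saccharomyces paradoxus TDH3 promoter (named in the catalogue record but not picked up by the annotation, presumably lying in the unannotated stretch upstream of the CDS) and terminated by the Ashbya gossypii TEF1 terminator. The unit was assembled through BsaI sites that were destroyed during cloning. It is flanked by "position 4" homology arms that overlap with the position 3 and position 5 units, so that PCR-amplified cassettes can recombine in order and integrate into the yeast genome. The sequencing primer sites double as the amplification sites. Two minimal FRT sites in opposite orientation are annotated on either side of the unit, but the record does not state their role. The plasmid serves as one promoter–gene–terminator variant in combinatorial strain library construction.
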