Addgene plasmid #127734: pDSM-cd-Psptdh3-ACO-Tagtef1
Purpose: Yeast pathway position 4. ACO transcription unit with the S. paradoxus TDH3 promoter and A. gossypii TEF1 terminator.
Depositing lab: Christopher Voigt. Depositing organization: Massachusetts Institute of Technology. Publication: Iterative algorithm-guided design of massive strain libraries, applied to itaconic acid production in yeast. Young EM, Zhao Z, Gielesen BEM, Wu L, Benjamin Gordon D, Roubos JA, Voigt CA. Metab Eng. 2018 Jul;48:33-43. doi: 10.1016/j.ymben.2018.05.002. Epub 2018 May 9. PubMed 29753070.
Backbone
  Vector backbone: pDSM-cd
  Vector type: Yeast Expression, Synthetic Biology
Growth in bacteria
  Bacterial resistance: Kanamycin, 50 μg/mL
  Growth temperature: 37°C
  Growth strain: DH5alpha
  Copy number: High Copy
Gene/Insert
  Gene/Insert name: aconitase (alt names: ACO1; ACO)
  Species: S. cerevisiae (budding yeast), Synthetic
  Insert size (bp): 2305
  GenBank ID: MH366501.1
  Promoter: Psptdh3
  Cloning method: Restriction Enzyme; 5′ cloning site BsaI (destroyed during cloning); 3′ cloning site BsaI (destroyed during cloning)
  Sequencing primers: 5′ ACGCTTTCCGGCATCTTCCAG; 3′ GCGGAATATTGGCGGAACGG
Terms and licenses: Academic/Nonprofit Terms; Industry Terms: Not Available to Industry
Depositor comments: ACO transcription unit with pathway position 4 homology arms, compatible with 5' position 3 and 3' position 5 homology arm. Sequencing primers are also the primers for amplifying DNA for integration into the S. cerevisiae genome.
How to cite: pDSM-cd-Psptdh3-ACO-Tagtef1 was a gift from Christopher Voigt (Addgene plasmid # 127734 ; http://n2t.net/addgene:127734 ; RRID:Addgene_127734)
